Addgene plasmid #72830: pMK292 (mAID-mCherry2-NeoR)
Purpose: C-terminal tagging with mAID-mCherry2 using CRISPR/Cas9
Depositing lab: Masato Kanemaki. Depositing organization: National Institute of Genetics. Publication: Rapid Protein Depletion in Human Cells by Auxin-Inducible Degron Tagging with Short Homology Donors. Natsume T, Kiyomitsu T, Saga Y, Kanemaki MT. Cell Rep. 2016 Apr 5;15(1):210-8. doi: 10.1016/j.celrep.2016.03.001. Epub 2016 Mar 24. PubMed 27052166.
Backbone
  Vector backbone: pBluescript KS(-)
  Backbone size w/o insert (bp): 3233
  Total vector size (bp): 6108
  Vector type: Mammalian Expression, CRISPR
  Selectable markers: Neomycin (select with G418)
Growth in bacteria
  Bacterial resistance: Ampicillin, 100 μg/mL
  Growth temperature: 37°C
  Growth strain: DH5alpha
  Copy number: High Copy
Gene/Insert
  Gene/Insert name: mAID-mCherry2-Neo
  Species: H. sapiens (human), M. musculus (mouse), R. norvegicus (rat), G. gallus (chicken)
  Insert size (bp): 2875
  Tag / fusion protein: mAID-mCherry2 (C terminal on backbone)
  Cloning method: Restriction Enzyme; 5′ cloning site BamHI (not destroyed); 3′ cloning site BamHI (not destroyed)
  Sequencing primers: 5′ GTAAAACGACGGCCAGT; 3′ GGAAACAGCTATGACCATG
Resource information
  A portion of this plasmid was derived from a plasmid made by: mCherry2 is a kind gift from Dr. Michael Davidson (Addgene #54517).
Terms and licenses: Academic/Nonprofit Terms; Industry Terms: Not Available to Industry
Depositor comments: This vector can be used for the construction of donor vectors for tagging with mAID-mCherry2.
How to cite: pMK292 (mAID-mCherry2-NeoR) was a gift from Masato Kanemaki (Addgene plasmid # 72830 ; http://n2t.net/addgene:72830 ; RRID:Addgene_72830)
