[The description below was written by a language model from this plasmid's Addgene catalogue record and pLannotate feature annotations shown in this document.]
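Description:
pMK292 (mAID-mCherry2-NeoR) is a 6.1 kb cassette-source plasmid built on pBluescript KS(-). It is used to construct homology donors for CRISPR/Cas9-mediated C-terminal tagging of endogenous genes in vertebrate cells; the record lists human, mouse, rat and chicken. In E. coli it is maintained at high copy through the pUC-type ColE1 origin and selected with ampicillin via the β-lactamase gene. The backbone also contributes an f1 origin, lacZα and lac regulatory remnants, and T7 and T3 promoters that flank the cloning region.

The roughly 2.9 kb insert is bounded by BamHI sites that remain intact, so it can be excised as a unit. It begins with a promoterless open reading frame: the mini-AID degron, a minimal fragment of Arabidopsis IAA17, followed by the red fluorescent protein mCherry2 and terminated by an SV40 polyadenylation signal. Because this tag has no promoter of its own, it is expressed only after in-frame integration at the 3′ end of a target coding sequence, which produces a fusion under native regulation. Downstream is an independent selection unit in which the SV40 enhancer/early promoter drives NeoR with an HSV TK poly(A) signal, so integrants can be selected with G418. The second f1 origin, extra AmpR promoter, and ble and large T antigen fragments annotated within the insert are probably carry-over from the parental vectors that supplied these cassettes.

According to the depositor, the cassette is placed between homology arms for a gene of interest to make a donor vector. In cells that express the TIR1 auxin receptor, the tagged protein can be followed by red fluorescence and rapidly degraded when auxin is added. This allows conditional depletion of the protein.
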