Features (pLannotate 1.2.2; 21 found; start..end, strand, type, name):
      4..432     +  rep_origin     f1 ori (sequence partly withheld): f1 bacteriophage origin of replication; arrow indicates direction of (+) strand synthesis
    463..618     -  CDS            lacZα (fragment): LacZα fragment of β-galactosidase; lacZ fragment
    626..644     +  promoter       T7 promoter: promoter for bacteriophage T7 RNA polymerase
    681..884     +  CDS            mini-AID: minimal degron from the auxin-responsive IAA17 protein of Arabidopsis thaliana (Kubota et al., 2013) acts as an auxin-inducible degron (AID) in the presence of TIR1
    891..1601    +  CDS            mCherry2: derivative of the monomeric red fluorescent protein mCherry mammalian codon-optimized
   1612..1696    +  CDS            large T antigen (fragment): large T antigen from SV40 (simian virus 40)
   1719..1840    +  polyA_signal   SV40 poly(A) signal: SV40 polyadenylation signal
   1874..2302    -  rep_origin     f1 ori (sequence partly withheld): f1 bacteriophage origin of replication; arrow indicates direction of (+) strand synthesis
   2329..2433    +  promoter       AmpR promoter: bla
   2435..2792    +  promoter       SV40 promoter: SV40 enhancer and early promoter
   2827..3621    +  CDS            NeoR/KanR: aminoglycoside phosphotransferase from Tn5; aph(3')-II (or nptII); confers resistance to neomycin, kanamycin, and G418 (Geneticin®)
   3642..3794    +  CDS            ble (fragment): BLE_KLEPN - Experimental evidence at protein level: Swiss-Prot protein existence level 1. Binding protein with a strong affinity to the bleomycin family of antibiotics. Binds to CL990; an antimitotic-antibiotic compound. From Klebsiella pneumoniae.
   3853..3895    +  polyA_signal   HSV TK poly(A) signal (fragment): herpes simplex virus thymidine kinase polyadenylation signal (Cole and Stacy, 1985)
   3920..3938    -  promoter       T3 promoter: promoter for bacteriophage T3 RNA polymerase
   3983..3999    -  protein_bind   lac operator: The lac repressor binds to the lac operator to inhibit transcription in E. coli. This inhibition can be relieved by adding lactose or isopropyl-β-D-thiogalactopyranoside (IPTG). lac repressor encoded by lacI
   4007..4037    -  promoter       lac promoter: promoter for the E. coli lac operon
   4052..4073    -  protein_bind   CAP binding site: CAP binding activates transcription in the presence of cAMP. E. coli catabolite activator protein
   4086..4178    -  CDS            lacI (fragment): lac repressor; lacI; The lac repressor binds to the lac operator to inhibit transcription in E. coli. This inhibition can be relieved by adding lactose or isopropyl-β-D-thiogalactopyranoside (IPTG).
   4361..4949    -  rep_origin     ori: high-copy-number ColE1/pMB1/pBR322/pUC origin of replication
   5120..5980    -  CDS            AmpR: β-lactamase; bla; confers resistance to ampicillin, carbenicillin, and related antibiotics
   5981..6085    -  promoter       AmpR promoter: bla
>Addgene plasmid #72830 | pMK292 (mAID-mCherry2-NeoR) | depositor full sequence | sequence record 133567 | pMK292 (mAID-mCherry2-NeoR) sequence 6108 bps
CTG
[124 nt withheld, positions 4-127]
C
[91 nt withheld, positions 129-219]
A
[49 nt withheld, positions 221-269]
CCTTTGACGTTGGAGTCCACGTTCTTT
[37 nt withheld, positions 297-333]
ACCCTATCTCGGTCTATTCTTTTGATTTATAAGGGATTTTGCCGATTTCGGCCTATTGGTTAAAAAATGA
GCTGATTTAACAAAAATTTAACGCGAATTTTAACAAAATATTAACGCTTACAATTTCCATTCGCCATTCA
GGCTGCGCAACTGTTGGGAAGGGCGATCGGTGCGGGCCTCTTCGCTATTACGCCAGCTGGCGAAAGGGGG
ATGTGCTGCAAGGCGATTAAGTTGGGTAACGCCAGGGTTTTCCCAGTCACGACGTTGTAAAACGACGGCC
AGTGAGCGCGCGTAATACGACTCACTATAGGGCGAATTGGAGCTCCCCGGGATCCGGTGCAGGCGCCAAG
GAGAAGAGTGCTTGTCCTAAAGATCCAGCCAAACCTCCGGCCAAGGCACAAGTTGTGGGATGGCCACCGG
TGAGATCATACCGGAAGAACGTGATGGTTTCCTGCCAAAAATCAAGCGGTGGCCCGGAGGCGGCGGCGTT
CGTGAAGGTATCAATGGACGGAGCACCGTACTTGAGGAAAATCGATTTGAGGATGTATAAAGCTAGCATG
GTGAGCAAGGGCGAGGAGGATAACATGGCCATCATCAAGGAGTTCATGCGCTTCAAGGTGCACATGGAGG
GCTCCGTGAACGGCCACGAGTTCGAGATCGAGGGCGAGGGCGAGGGCCGCCCCTACGAGGGCACCCAGAC
CGCCAAGCTGAAGGTGACCAAGGGTGGCCCCCTGCCCTTCGCCTGGGACATCCTGTCCCCTCAGTTCATG
TACGGCTCCAAGGCCTACGTGAAGCACCCCGCCGACATCCCCGACTACTTGAAGCTGTCCTTCCCCGAGG
GCTTCAATTGGGAGCGCGTGATGAACTTCGAGGACGGCGGCGTGGTGACCGTGACCCAGGACTCCTCCCT
GCAGGACGGCGAGTTCATCTACAAGGTGAAGCTGCGCGGCACCAACTTCCCCTCCGACGGCCCCGTAATG
CAGTGTCGTACCATGGGCTGGGAGGCCTCCACTGAGCGGATGTACCCCGAGGACGGCGCCCTGAAGGGCG
AGATCAAGCAGAGGCTGAAGCTGAAGGACGGCGGCCACTACGACGCTGAGGTCAAGACCACCTACAAGGC
CAAGAAGCCCGTGCAGCTGCCCGGCGCCTACAACGTCGACATCAAGTTGGACATCCTTTCCCACAACGAG
GACTACACCATCGTGGAACAGTACGAACGCGCCGAGGGCCGCCACTCCACCGGCGGCATGGACGAGCTGT
ACAAGTAATCTAGATAACTGATCATAATCAGCCATACCACATTTGTAGAGGTTTTACTTGCTTTAAAAAA
CCTCCCACACCTCCCCCTGAACCTGAAACATAAAATGAATGCAATTGTTGTTGTTAACTTGTTTATTGCA
GCTTATAATGGTTACAAATAAAGCAATAGCATCACAAATTTCACAAATAAAGCATTTTTTTCACTGCATT
CTAGTTGTGGTTTGTCCAAACTCATCAATGTATCTTAACGCGTAAATTGTAAGCGTTAATATTTTGTTAA
AATTCGCGTTAAATTTTTGTTAAATCAGCTCATTTTTTAACCAATAGGCCGAAATCGGCAAAATCCCTTA
TAAATCAAAAGAATAGACCGAGATAGGGT
[37 nt withheld, positions 1973-2009]
AAAGAACGTGGACTCCAACGTCAAAGG
[49 nt withheld, positions 2037-2085]
T
[91 nt withheld, positions 2087-2177]
G
[124 nt withheld, positions 2179-2302]
CAGGTGGCACTTTTCGGGGAAATGTGCGCGGAACCCCTATTTGTTTATTTTTCTAAATACATTCAAATAT
GTATCCGCTCATGAGACAATAACCCTGATAAATGCTTCAATAATATTGAAAAAGGAAGAGTCCTGAGGCG
GAAAGAACCAGCTGTGGAATGTGTGTCAGTTAGGGTGTGGAAAGTCCCCAGGCTCCCCAGCAGGCAGAAG
TATGCAAAGCATGCATCTCAATTAGTCAGCAACCAGGTGTGGAAAGTCCCCAGGCTCCCCAGCAGGCAGA
AGTATGCAAAGCATGCATCTCAATTAGTCAGCAACCATAGTCCCGCCCCTAACTCCGCCCATCCCGCCCC
TAACTCCGCCCAGTTCCGCCCATTCTCCGCCCCATGGCTGACTAATTTTTTTTATTTATGCAGAGGCCGA
GGCCGCCTCGGCCTCTGAGCTATTCCAGAAGTAGTGAGGAGGCTTTTTTGGAGGCCTAGGCTTTTGCAAA
GATCGATCAAGAGACAGGATGAGGATCGTTTCGCATGATTGAACAAGATGGATTGCACGCAGGTTCTCCG
GCCGCTTGGGTGGAGAGGCTATTCGGCTATGACTGGGCACAACAGACAATCGGCTGCTCTGATGCCGCCG
TGTTCCGGCTGTCAGCGCAGGGGCGCCCGGTTCTTTTTGTCAAGACCGACCTGTCCGGTGCCCTGAATGA
ACTGCAAGACGAGGCAGCGCGGCTATCGTGGCTGGCCACGACGGGCGTTCCTTGCGCAGCTGTGCTCGAC
GTTGTCACTGAAGCGGGAAGGGACTGGCTGCTATTGGGCGAAGTGCCGGGGCAGGATCTCCTGTCATCTC
ACCTTGCTCCTGCCGAGAAAGTATCCATCATGGCTGATGCAATGCGGCGGCTGCATACGCTTGATCCGGC
TACCTGCCCATTCGACCACCAAGCGAAACATCGCATCGAGCGAGCACGTACTCGGATGGAAGCCGGTCTT
GTCGATCAGGATGATCTGGACGAAGAGCATCAGGGGCTCGCGCCAGCCGAACTGTTCGCCAGGCTCAAGG
CGAGCATGCCCGACGGCGAGGATCTCGTCGTGACCCATGGCGATGCCTGCTTGCCGAATATCATGGTGGA
AAATGGCCGCTTTTCTGGATTCATCGACTGTGGCCGGCTGGGTGTGGCGGACCGCTATCAGGACATAGCG
TTGGCTACCCGTGATATTGCTGAAGAGCTTGGCGGCGAATGGGCTGACCGCTTCCTCGTGCTTTACGGTA
TCGCCGCTCCCGATTCGCAGCGCATCGCCTTCTATCGCCTTCTTGACGAGTTCTTCTGAGCGGGACTCTG
GGGTTCGAAATGACCGACCAAGCGACGCCCAACCTGCCATCACGAGATTTCGATTCCACCGCCGCCTTCT
ATGAAAGGTTGGGCTTCGGAATCGTTTTCCGGGACGCCGGCTGGATGATCCTCCAGCGCGGGGATCTCAT
GCTGGAGTTCTTCGCCCACCCTAGGGGGAGGCTAACTGAAACACGGAAGGAGACAATACCGGAAGGAACC
CGCGCTATGACGGCAATAAAAAGACAGAATAAAACGCACGGTGTTGGGTCGTTGGATCCGGTACCCAGCT
TTTGTTCCCTTTAGTGAGGGTTAATTGCGCGCTTGGCGTAATCATGGTCATAGCTGTTTCCTGTGTGAAA
TTGTTATCCGCTCACAATTCCACACAACATACGAGCCGGAAGCATAAAGTGTAAAGCCTGGGGTGCCTAA
TGAGTGAGCTAACTCACATTAATTGCGTTGCGCTCACTGCCCGCTTTCCAGTCGGGAAACCTGTCGTGCC
AGCTGCATTAATGAATCGGCCAACGCGCGGGGAGAGGCGGTTTGCGTATTGGGCGCTCTTCCGCTTCCTC
GCTCACTGACTCGCTGCGCTCGGTCGTTCGGCTGCGGCGAGCGGTATCAGCTCACTCAAAGGCGGTAATA
CGGTTATCCACAGAATCAGGGGATAACGCAGGAAAGAACATGTGAGCAAAAGGCCAGCAAAAGGCCAGGA
ACCGTAAAAAGGCCGCGTTGCTGGCGTTTTTCCATAGGCTCCGCCCCCCTGACGAGCATCACAAAAATCG
ACGCTCAAGTCAGAGGTGGCGAAACCCGACAGGACTATAAAGATACCAGGCGTTTCCCCCTGGAAGCTCC
CTCGTGCGCTCTCCTGTTCCGACCCTGCCGCTTACCGGATACCTGTCCGCCTTTCTCCCTTCGGGAAGCG
TGGCGCTTTCTCATAGCTCACGCTGTAGGTATCTCAGTTCGGTGTAGGTCGTTCGCTCCAAGCTGGGCTG
TGTGCACGAACCCCCCGTTCAGCCCGACCGCTGCGCCTTATCCGGTAACTATCGTCTTGAGTCCAACCCG
GTAAGACACGACTTATCGCCACTGGCAGCAGCCACTGGTAACAGGATTAGCAGAGCGAGGTATGTAGGCG
GTGCTACAGAGTTCTTGAAGTGGTGGCCTAACTACGGCTACACTAGAAGGACAGTATTTGGTATCTGCGC
TCTGCTGAAGCCAGTTACCTTCGGAAAAAGAGTTGGTAGCTCTTGATCCGGCAAACAAACCACCGCTGGT
AGCGGTGGTTTTTTTGTTTGCAAGCAGCAGATTACGCGCAGAAAAAAAGGATCTCAAGAAGATCCTTTGA
TCTTTTCTACGGGGTCTGACGCTCAGTGGAACGAAAACTCACGTTAAGGGATTTTGGTCATGAGATTATC
AAAAAGGATCTTCACCTAGATCCTTTTAAATTAAAAATGAAGTTTTAAATCAATCTAAAGTATATATGAG
TAAACTTGGTCTGACAGTTACCAATGCTTAATCAGTGAGGCACCTATCTCAGCGATCTGTCTATTTCGTT
CATCCATAGTTGCCTGACTCCCCGTCGTGTAGATAACTACGATACGGGAGGGCTTACCATCTGGCCCCAG
TGCTGCAATGATACCGCGAGACCCACGCTCACCGGCTCCAGATTTATCAGCAATAAACCAGCCAGCCGGA
AGGGCCGAGCGCAGAAGTGGTCCTGCAACTTTATCCGCCTCCATCCAGTCTATTAATTGTTGCCGGGAAG
CTAGAGTAAGTAGTTCGCCAGTTAATAGTTTGCGCAACGTTGTTGCCATTGCTACAGGCATCGTGGTGTC
ACGCTCGTCGTTTGGTATGGCTTCATTCAGCTCCGGTTCCCAACGATCAAGGCGAGTTACATGATCCCCC
ATGTTGTGCAAAAAAGCGGTTAGCTCCTTCGGTCCTCCGATCGTTGTCAGAAGTAAGTTGGCCGCAGTGT
TATCACTCATGGTTATGGCAGCACTGCATAATTCTCTTACTGTCATGCCATCCGTAAGATGCTTTTCTGT
GACTGGTGAGTACTCAACCAAGTCATTCTGAGAATAGTGTATGCGGCGACCGAGTTGCTCTTGCCCGGCG
TCAATACGGGATAATACCGCGCCACATAGCAGAACTTTAAAAGTGCTCATCATTGGAAAACGTTCTTCGG
GGCGAAAACTCTCAAGGATCTTACCGCTGTTGAGATCCAGTTCGATGTAACCCACTCGTGCACCCAACTG
ATCTTCAGCATCTTTTACTTTCACCAGCGTTTCTGGGTGAGCAAAAACAGGAAGGCAAAATGCCGCAAAA
AAGGGAATAAGGGCGACACGGAAATGTTGAATACTCATACTCTTCCTTTTTCAATATTATTGAAGCATTT
ATCAGGGTTATTGTCTCATGAGCGGATACATATTTGAATGTATTTAGAAAAATAAACAAATAGGGGTTCC
GCGCACATTTCCCCGAAAAGTGCCAC
