Features (pLannotate 1.2.2; 21 found; start..end, strand, type, name):
      4..432     +  rep_origin     f1 ori (sequence partly withheld): f1 bacteriophage origin of replication; arrow indicates direction of (+) strand synthesis
    463..618     -  CDS            lacZα (fragment): LacZα fragment of β-galactosidase; lacZ fragment
    626..644     +  promoter       T7 promoter: promoter for bacteriophage T7 RNA polymerase
    681..884     +  CDS            mini-AID: minimal degron from the auxin-responsive IAA17 protein of Arabidopsis thaliana (Kubota et al., 2013) acts as an auxin-inducible degron (AID) in the presence of TIR1
    891..1601    +  CDS            mCherry2: derivative of the monomeric red fluorescent protein mCherry mammalian codon-optimized
   1612..1696    +  CDS            large T antigen (fragment): large T antigen from SV40 (simian virus 40)
   1719..1840    +  polyA_signal   SV40 poly(A) signal: SV40 polyadenylation signal
   1874..2302    -  rep_origin     f1 ori (sequence partly withheld): f1 bacteriophage origin of replication; arrow indicates direction of (+) strand synthesis
   2329..2433    +  promoter       AmpR promoter: bla
   2435..2792    +  promoter       SV40 promoter: SV40 enhancer and early promoter
   2827..3621    +  CDS            NeoR/KanR: aminoglycoside phosphotransferase from Tn5; aph(3')-II (or nptII); confers resistance to neomycin, kanamycin, and G418 (Geneticin®)
   3642..3794    +  CDS            ble (fragment): BLE_KLEPN - Experimental evidence at protein level: Swiss-Prot protein existence level 1. Binding protein with a strong affinity to the bleomycin family of antibiotics. Binds to CL990; an antimitotic-antibiotic compound. From Klebsiella pneumoniae.
   3853..3895    +  polyA_signal   HSV TK poly(A) signal (fragment): herpes simplex virus thymidine kinase polyadenylation signal (Cole and Stacy, 1985)
   3920..3938    -  promoter       T3 promoter: promoter for bacteriophage T3 RNA polymerase
   3983..3999    -  protein_bind   lac operator: The lac repressor binds to the lac operator to inhibit transcription in E. coli. This inhibition can be relieved by adding lactose or isopropyl-β-D-thiogalactopyranoside (IPTG). lac repressor encoded by lacI
   4007..4037    -  promoter       lac promoter: promoter for the E. coli lac operon
   4052..4073    -  protein_bind   CAP binding site: CAP binding activates transcription in the presence of cAMP. E. coli catabolite activator protein
   4086..4178    -  CDS            lacI (fragment): lac repressor; lacI; The lac repressor binds to the lac operator to inhibit transcription in E. coli. This inhibition can be relieved by adding lactose or isopropyl-β-D-thiogalactopyranoside (IPTG).
   4361..4949    -  rep_origin     ori: high-copy-number ColE1/pMB1/pBR322/pUC origin of replication
   5120..5980    -  CDS            AmpR: β-lactamase; bla; confers resistance to ampicillin, carbenicillin, and related antibiotics
   5981..6085    -  promoter       AmpR promoter: bla
>Addgene plasmid #72830 | pMK292 (mAID-mCherry2-NeoR) | addgene full sequence | sequence record 222821 | Addgene NGS Result
CTG
[124 nt withheld, positions 4-127]
C
[91 nt withheld, positions 129-219]
A
[49 nt withheld, positions 221-269]
CCTTTGACGTTGGAGTCCACGTTCTTT
[37 nt withheld, positions 297-333]
ACCCTATCTCGGTCTATTCTTTTGATTTATAAGGGATTTTGCCGATTTCGGCCTATTGGTTAAAAAATGA
GCTGATTTAACAAAAATTTAACGCGAATTTTAACAAAATATTAACGCTTACAATTTCCATTCGCCATTCA
GGCTGCGCAACTGTTGGGAAGGGCGATCGGTGCGGGCCTCTTCGCTATTACGCCAGCTGGCGAAAGGGGG
ATGTGCTGCAAGGCGATTAAGTTGGGTAACGCCAGGGTTTTCCCAGTCACGACGTTGTAAAACGACGGCC
AGTGAGCGCGCGTAATACGACTCACTATAGGGCGAATTGGAGCTCCCCGGGATCCGGTGCAGGCGCCAAG
GAGAAGAGTGCTTGTCCTAAAGATCCAGCCAAACCTCCGGCCAAGGCACAAGTTGTGGGATGGCCACCGG
TGAGATCATACCGGAAGAACGTGATGGTTTCCTGCCAAAAATCAAGCGGTGGCCCGGAGGCGGCGGCGTT
CGTGAAGGTATCAATGGACGGAGCACCGTACTTGAGGAAAATCGATTTGAGGATGTATAAAGCTAGCATG
GTGAGCAAGGGCGAGGAGGATAACATGGCCATCATCAAGGAGTTCATGCGCTTCAAGGTGCACATGGAGG
GCTCCGTGAACGGCCACGAGTTCGAGATCGAGGGCGAGGGCGAGGGCCGCCCCTACGAGGGCACCCAGAC
CGCCAAGCTGAAGGTGACCAAGGGTGGCCCCCTGCCCTTCGCCTGGGACATCCTGTCCCCTCAGTTCATG
TACGGCTCCAAGGCCTACGTGAAGCACCCCGCCGACATCCCCGACTACTTGAAGCTGTCCTTCCCCGAGG
GCTTCAATTGGGAGCGCGTGATGAACTTCGAGGACGGCGGCGTGGTGACCGTGACCCAGGACTCCTCCCT
GCAGGACGGCGAGTTCATCTACAAGGTGAAGCTGCGCGGCACCAACTTCCCCTCCGACGGCCCCGTAATG
CAGTGTCGTACCATGGGCTGGGAGGCCTCCACTGAGCGGATGTACCCCGAGGACGGCGCCCTGAAGGGCG
AGATCAAGCAGAGGCTGAAGCTGAAGGACGGCGGCCACTACGACGCTGAGGTCAAGACCACCTACAAGGC
CAAGAAGCCCGTGCAGCTGCCCGGCGCCTACAACGTCGACATCAAGTTGGACATCCTTTCCCACAACGAG
GACTACACCATCGTGGAACAGTACGAACGCGCCGAGGGCCGCCACTCCACCGGCGGCATGGACGAGCTGT
ACAAGTAATCTAGATAACTGATCATAATCAGCCATACCACATTTGTAGAGGTTTTACTTGCTTTAAAAAA
CCTCCCACACCTCCCCCTGAACCTGAAACATAAAATGAATGCAATTGTTGTTGTTAACTTGTTTATTGCA
GCTTATAATGGTTACAAATAAAGCAATAGCATCACAAATTTCACAAATAAAGCATTTTTTTCACTGCATT
CTAGTTGTGGTTTGTCCAAACTCATCAATGTATCTTAACGCGTAAATTGTAAGCGTTAATATTTTGTTAA
AATTCGCGTTAAATTTTTGTTAAATCAGCTCATTTTTTAACCAATAGGCCGAAATCGGCAAAATCCCTTA
TAAATCAAAAGAATAGACCGAGATAGGGT
[37 nt withheld, positions 1973-2009]
AAAGAACGTGGACTCCAACGTCAAAGG
[49 nt withheld, positions 2037-2085]
T
[91 nt withheld, positions 2087-2177]
G
[124 nt withheld, positions 2179-2302]
CAGGTGGCACTTTTCGGGGAAATGTGCGCGGAACCCCTATTTGTTTATTTTTCTAAATACATTCAAATAT
GTATCCGCTCATGAGACAATAACCCTGATAAATGCTTCAATAATATTGAAAAAGGAAGAGTCCTGAGGCG
GAAAGAACCAGCTGTGGAATGTGTGTCAGTTAGGGTGTGGAAAGTCCCCAGGCTCCCCAGCAGGCAGAAG
TATGCAAAGCATGCATCTCAATTAGTCAGCAACCAGGTGTGGAAAGTCCCCAGGCTCCCCAGCAGGCAGA
AGTATGCAAAGCATGCATCTCAATTAGTCAGCAACCATAGTCCCGCCCCTAACTCCGCCCATCCCGCCCC
TAACTCCGCCCAGTTCCGCCCATTCTCCGCCCCATGGCTGACTAATTTTTTTTATTTATGCAGAGGCCGA
GGCCGCCTCGGCCTCTGAGCTATTCCAGAAGTAGTGAGGAGGCTTTTTTGGAGGCCTAGGCTTTTGCAAA
GATCGATCAAGAGACAGGATGAGGATCGTTTCGCATGATTGAACAAGATGGATTGCACGCAGGTTCTCCG
GCCGCTTGGGTGGAGAGGCTATTCGGCTATGACTGGGCACAACAGACAATCGGCTGCTCTGATGCCGCCG
TGTTCCGGCTGTCAGCGCAGGGGCGCCCGGTTCTTTTTGTCAAGACCGACCTGTCCGGTGCCCTGAATGA
ACTGCAAGACGAGGCAGCGCGGCTATCGTGGCTGGCCACGACGGGCGTTCCTTGCGCAGCTGTGCTCGAC
GTTGTCACTGAAGCGGGAAGGGACTGGCTGCTATTGGGCGAAGTGCCGGGGCAGGATCTCCTGTCATCTC
ACCTTGCTCCTGCCGAGAAAGTATCCATCATGGCTGATGCAATGCGGCGGCTGCATACGCTTGATCCGGC
TACCTGCCCATTCGACCACCAAGCGAAACATCGCATCGAGCGAGCACGTACTCGGATGGAAGCCGGTCTT
GTCGATCAGGATGATCTGGACGAAGAGCATCAGGGGCTCGCGCCAGCCGAACTGTTCGCCAGGCTCAAGG
CGAGCATGCCCGACGGCGAGGATCTCGTCGTGACCCATGGCGATGCCTGCTTGCCGAATATCATGGTGGA
AAATGGCCGCTTTTCTGGATTCATCGACTGTGGCCGGCTGGGTGTGGCGGACCGCTATCAGGACATAGCG
TTGGCTACCCGTGATATTGCTGAAGAGCTTGGCGGCGAATGGGCTGACCGCTTCCTCGTGCTTTACGGTA
TCGCCGCTCCCGATTCGCAGCGCATCGCCTTCTATCGCCTTCTTGACGAGTTCTTCTGAGCGGGACTCTG
GGGTTCGAAATGACCGACCAAGCGACGCCCAACCTGCCATCACGAGATTTCGATTCCACCGCCGCCTTCT
ATGAAAGGTTGGGCTTCGGAATCGTTTTCCGGGACGCCGGCTGGATGATCCTCCAGCGCGGGGATCTCAT
GCTGGAGTTCTTCGCCCACCCTAGGGGGAGGCTAACTGAAACACGGAAGGAGACAATACCGGAAGGAACC
CGCGCTATGACGGCAATAAAAAGACAGAATAAAACGCACGGTGTTGGGTCGTTGGATCCGGTACCCAGCT
TTTGTTCCCTTTAGTGAGGGTTAATTGCGCGCTTGGCGTAATCATGGTCATAGCTGTTTCCTGTGTGAAA
TTGTTATCCGCTCACAATTCCACACAACATACGAGCCGGAAGCATAAAGTGTAAAGCCTGGGGTGCCTAA
TGAGTGAGCTAACTCACATTAATTGCGTTGCGCTCACTGCCCGCTTTCCAGTCGGGAAACCTGTCGTGCC
AGCTGCATTAATGAATCGGCCAACGCGCGGGGAGAGGCGGTTTGCGTATTGGGCGCTCTTCCGCTTCCTC
GCTCACTGACTCGCTGCGCTCGGTCGTTCGGCTGCGGCGAGCGGTATCAGCTCACTCAAAGGCGGTAATA
CGGTTATCCACAGAATCAGGGGATAACGCAGGAAAGAACATGTGAGCAAAAGGCCAGCAAAAGGCCAGGA
ACCGTAAAAAGGCCGCGTTGCTGGCGTTTTTCCATAGGCTCCGCCCCCCTGACGAGCATCACAAAAATCG
ACGCTCAAGTCAGAGGTGGCGAAACCCGACAGGACTATAAAGATACCAGGCGTTTCCCCCTGGAAGCTCC
CTCGTGCGCTCTCCTGTTCCGACCCTGCCGCTTACCGGATACCTGTCCGCCTTTCTCCCTTCGGGAAGCG
TGGCGCTTTCTCATAGCTCACGCTGTAGGTATCTCAGTTCGGTGTAGGTCGTTCGCTCCAAGCTGGGCTG
TGTGCACGAACCCCCCGTTCAGCCCGACCGCTGCGCCTTATCCGGTAACTATCGTCTTGAGTCCAACCCG
GTAAGACACGACTTATCGCCACTGGCAGCAGCCACTGGTAACAGGATTAGCAGAGCGAGGTATGTAGGCG
GTGCTACAGAGTTCTTGAAGTGGTGGCCTAACTACGGCTACACTAGAAGAACAGTATTTGGTATCTGCGC
TCTGCTGAAGCCAGTTACCTTCGGAAAAAGAGTTGGTAGCTCTTGATCCGGCAAACAAACCACCGCTGGT
AGCGGTGGTTTTTTTGTTTGCAAGCAGCAGATTACGCGCAGAAAAAAAGGATCTCAAGAAGATCCTTTGA
TCTTTTCTACGGGGTCTGACGCTCAGTGGAACGAAAACTCACGTTAAGGGATTTTGGTCATGAGATTATC
AAAAAGGATCTTCACCTAGATCCTTTTAAATTAAAAATGAAGTTTTAAATCAATCTAAAGTATATATGAG
TAAACTTGGTCTGACAGTTACCAATGCTTAATCAGTGAGGCACCTATCTCAGCGATCTGTCTATTTCGTT
CATCCATAGTTGCCTGACTCCCCGTCGTGTAGATAACTACGATACGGGAGGGCTTACCATCTGGCCCCAG
TGCTGCAATGATACCGCGAGACCCACGCTCACCGGCTCCAGATTTATCAGCAATAAACCAGCCAGCCGGA
AGGGCCGAGCGCAGAAGTGGTCCTGCAACTTTATCCGCCTCCATCCAGTCTATTAATTGTTGCCGGGAAG
CTAGAGTAAGTAGTTCGCCAGTTAATAGTTTGCGCAACGTTGTTGCCATTGCTACAGGCATCGTGGTGTC
ACGCTCGTCGTTTGGTATGGCTTCATTCAGCTCCGGTTCCCAACGATCAAGGCGAGTTACATGATCCCCC
ATGTTGTGCAAAAAAGCGGTTAGCTCCTTCGGTCCTCCGATCGTTGTCAGAAGTAAGTTGGCCGCAGTGT
TATCACTCATGGTTATGGCAGCACTGCATAATTCTCTTACTGTCATGCCATCCGTAAGATGCTTTTCTGT
GACTGGTGAGTACTCAACCAAGTCATTCTGAGAATAGTGTATGCGGCGACCGAGTTGCTCTTGCCCGGCG
TCAATACGGGATAATACCGCGCCACATAGCAGAACTTTAAAAGTGCTCATCATTGGAAAACGTTCTTCGG
GGCGAAAACTCTCAAGGATCTTACCGCTGTTGAGATCCAGTTCGATGTAACCCACTCGTGCACCCAACTG
ATCTTCAGCATCTTTTACTTTCACCAGCGTTTCTGGGTGAGCAAAAACAGGAAGGCAAAATGCCGCAAAA
AAGGGAATAAGGGCGACACGGAAATGTTGAATACTCATACTCTTCCTTTTTCAATATTATTGAAGCATTT
ATCAGGGTTATTGTCTCATGAGCGGATACATATTTGAATGTATTTAGAAAAATAAACAAATAGGGGTTCC
GCGCACATTTCCCCGAAAAGTGCCAC
