>Addgene plasmid #72830 | pMK292 (mAID-mCherry2-NeoR) | addgene partial sequence | sequence record 138267 | M13pUC-Fwd 5'-CCCAGTCACGACGTTGTAAAACG-3'
CGCGCGTAATACGACTCACTATAGGGCGAATTGGAGCTCCCCGGGATCCGGTGCAGGCGCCAAGGAGAAG
AGTGCTTGTCCTAAAGATCCAGCCAAACCTCCGGCCAAGGCACAAGTTGTGGGATGGCCACCGGTGAGAT
CATACCGGAAGAACGTGATGGTTTCCTGCCAAAAATCAAGCGGTGGCCCGGAGGCGGCGGCGTTCGTGAA
GGTATCAATGGACGGAGCACCGTACTTGAGGAAAATCGATTTGAGGATGTATAAAGCTAGCATGGTGAGC
AAGGGCGAGGAGGATAACATGGCCATCATCAAGGAGTTCATGCGCTTCAAGGTGCACATGGAGGGCTCCG
TGAACGGCCACGAGTTCGAGATCGAGGGCGAGGGCGAGGGCCGCCCCTACGAGGGCACCCAGACCGCCAA
GCTGAAGGTGACCAAGGGTGGCCCCCTGCCCTTCGCCTGGGACATCCTGTCCCCTCAGTTCATGTACGGC
TCCAAGGCCTACGTGAAGCACCCCGCCGACATCCCCGACTACTTGAAGCTGTCCTTCCCCGAGGGCTTCA
ATTGGGAGCGCGTGATGAACTTCGAGGACGGCGGCGTGGTGACCGTGACCCAGGACTCCTCCCTGCAGGA
CGGCGAGTTCATCTACAAGGTGAAGCTGCGCGGCACCAACTTCCCCTCCGACGGCCCCGTAATGCAGTGT
CGTACCATGGGCTGGGAGGCCTCCACTGAGCGGATGTACCCCGAGGACGGCGCCCTGAAGGGCGAGATCA
AGCAGAGGCTGAAGCTGAAGGACGGCGGCCACTACGACGCTGAGGTCAAGACCACCTACAAGGCCAAGAA
GCCCGTGCAGCTGCCCGGCGCCTACAACGTCGACATCAAGTTGGACATCCTTTCCCACAACGAGGACTAC
ACCATCGTGGAACAGTACGAACGCGCCGAGGGCCGCCACTCCACCGGCGGCATGGACGAGCTGTACAAGT
AATCTAGATAACTGATCATAATCAGCCATACCACATTTGTAGAGGTTTTACTTGCTTTAAAAAACCTCCC
ACA
