>Addgene plasmid #72830 | pMK292 (mAID-mCherry2-NeoR) | addgene partial sequence | sequence record 138269 | SV40pro-F2 5'-CCCCATGGCTGACTAATTTTT-3'
AGGCCGAGGCCGCCTCGGCCTCTGAGCTATTCCAGAAGTAGTGAGGAGGCTTTTTTGGAGGCCTAGGCTT
TTGCAAAGATCGATCAAGAGACAGGATGAGGATCGTTTCGCATGATTGAACAAGATGGATTGCACGCAGG
TTCTCCGGCCGCTTGGGTGGAGAGGCTATTCGGCTATGACTGGGCACAACAGACAATCGGCTGCTCTGAT
GCCGCCGTGTTCCGGCTGTCAGCGCAGGGGCGCCCGGTTCTTTTTGTCAAGACCGACCTGTCCGGTGCCC
TGAATGAACTGCAAGACGAGGCAGCGCGGCTATCGTGGCTGGCCACGACGGGCGTTCCTTGCGCAGCTGT
GCTCGACGTTGTCACTGAAGCGGGAAGGGACTGGCTGCTATTGGGCGAAGTGCCGGGGCAGGATCTCCTG
TCATCTCACCTTGCTCCTGCCGAGAAAGTATCCATCATGGCTGATGCAATGCGGCGGCTGCATACGCTTG
ATCCGGCTACCTGCCCATTCGACCACCAAGCGAAACATCGCATCGAGCGAGCACGTACTCGGATGGAAGC
CGGTCTTGTCGATCAGGATGATCTGGACGAAGAGCATCAGGGGCTCGCGCCAGCCGAACTGTTCGCCAGG
CTCAAGGCGAGCATGCCCGACGGCGAGGATCTCGTCGTGACCCATGGCGATGCCTGCTTGCCGAATATCA
TGGTGGAAAATGGCCGCTTTTCTGGATTCATCGACTGTGGCCGGCTGGGTGTGGCGGACCGCTATCAGGA
CATAGCGTTGGCTACCCGTGATATTGCTGAAGAGCTTGGCGGCGAATGGGCTGACCGCTTCCTCGTGCTT
TACGGTATCGCCGCTCCCGATTCGCAGCGCATCGCCTTCTATCGCCTTCTTGACGAGTTCTTCTGAGCGG
GACTCTGGGGTTCGAAATGACCGACCAAGCGACGCCCAACCTGCCATCACGAGATTTCGATTCCACCGCC
GCCTTCTATGAAAGGTTGGGCTTCGGAATCGTTTT
